>Addgene plasmid #67489 | pCMV3-SMAC-HA-eGFP | addgene partial sequence | sequence record 118322 | BGH-rev 5'-TAGAAGGCACAGTCGAGG-3'
GGCTTCATGATGTCCCCATAATTTTTGGCAGAGGGAAAAAGATCTGCTAGCAAGCTTCTCGAGTCATTAC
TTGTACAGCTCGTCCATGCCGAGAGTGATCCCGGCGGCGGTCACGAACTCCAGCAGGACCATGTGATCGC
GCTTCTCGTTGGGGTCTTTGCTCAGGGCGGACTGGGTGCTCAGGTAGTGGTTGTCGGGCAGCAGCACGGG
GCCGTCGCCGATGGGGGTGTTCTGCTGGTAGTGGTCGGCGAGCTGCACGCTGCCGTCCTCGATGTTGTGG
CGGATCTTGAAGTTCACCTTGATGCCGTTCTTCTGCTTGTCGGCCATGATATAGACGTTGTGGCTGTTGT
AGTTGTACTCCAGCTTGTGCCCCAGGATGTTGCCGTCCTCCTTGAAGTCGATGCCCTTCAGCTCGATGCG
GTTCACCAGGGTGTCGCCCTCGAACTTCACCTCGGCGCGGGTCTTGTAGTTGCCGTCGTCCTTGAAGAAG
ATGGTGCGCTCCTGGACGTAGCCTTCGGGCATGGCGGACTTGAAGAAGTCGTGCTGCTTCATGTGGTCGG
GGTAGCGGCTGAAGCACTGCACGCCGTAGGTCAGGGTGGTCACGAGGGTGGGCCAGGGCACGGGCAGCTT
GCCGGTGGTGCAGATGAACTTCAGGGTCAGCTTGCCGTAGGTGGCATCGCCCTCGCCCTCGCCGGACACG
CTGAACTTGTGGCCGTTTACGTCGCCGTCCAGCTCGACCAGGATGGGCACCACCCCGGTGAACAGCTCCT
CGCCCTTGCTCACGAATTCAGCGTAATCTGGAACATCGTATGGGTAGGATCCAATAGGAACCGCACACAG
GGTTACTCCAAAGCCAATCGTCACAGTTTTGTGCCATGGTCTTATCAATTCTGAGAAACA
