>Addgene plasmid #67489 | pCMV3-SMAC-HA-eGFP | addgene partial sequence | sequence record 119649 | EGFP-N 5'-CGTCGCCGTCCAGCTCGACCAG-3'
CTCGCCCTTGCTCACGAATTCAGCGTAATCTGGAACATCGTATGGGTAGGATCCAATAGGAACCGCACAC
AGGGTTACTCCAAAGCCAATCGTCACAGTTTTGTGCCATGGTCTTATCAATTCTGAGAAACACCGCTTCT
TAAAGTTAGCCACAACAGGAACACACAAACACTGTCTGTACCTGAAGAATGAAGTTACGCTGCGCGACAG
CCAACTCTTCAGAGCCGCCATGGTACCTCCGGATCGATAATTCTAGAGGGCCCGTTTAAACGCTAGCCAG
CTTGGGTCTCCCTATAGTGAGTCGTATTAATTTCGATAAGCCAGTAAGCAGTGGGTTCTCTAGTTAGCCA
GAGAGCTCTGCTTATATAGACCTCCCACCGTACACGCCTACCGCCCATTTGCGTCAATGGGGCGGAGTTG
TTACGACATTTTGGAAAGTCCCGTTGATTTTGGTGCCAAAACAAACTCCCATTGACGTCAATGGGGTACG
CGTATATCTGGCCCGTACATCGCGAAGCAGCGCAAAACGCCTAACCCTAAGCAGATTCTTCATGCAATTG
TCGGTCAAGCCTTGCCTTGTTGTAGCTTAAATTTTGCTCGCGCACTACTCAGCGACCTCCAACACACAAG
CAGGGAGCAGATACTGGCTTAACTATGCGGCATCAGAGCAGATTGTACTGAGAGTGCACCATAGGGGATC
GGGAGATCTCCCGATCCGTCGACGTCAGGTGGCACTTTTCGGGGAAATGTGCGCGGAACCCCTATTTGTT
TATTTTTCTAAATACATTCAAATATGTATCCGCTCATGAGACAATAACCCTGATAAATGCTTCAATAATA
TTGAAAAAGGAAGAGTATGAGTATTCAACATTTCCGTGTCGCCCTTATTCCCTTTTTTGCGGCATTTTGC
CTTCCTGTTTTTGCTCACCCAGAAACGCTGGTGAAA
