[The description below was written by a language model from this plasmid's Addgene catalogue record.]
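Description:
pCMV3-SMAC-HA-eGFP (also recorded as pRK111) is a mammalian expression plasmid built on the pCMV(delta3) backbone, one of a series of vectors in which the CMV promoter has been attenuated, here to give lower expression than the full-strength promoter. It is maintained in E. coli as a high-copy plasmid under ampicillin selection, and it carries a neomycin resistance marker so that transfected mammalian cells can be selected with G418. No feature table is available for this entry, so the origin of replication, polyadenylation signal and other backbone elements are not explicitly stated, although the use of a BGH reverse sequencing primer suggests a bovine growth hormone terminator region downstream of the insert.

The insert encodes residues 1–59 of human SMAC (the DIABLO gene product), cloned between KpnI and EcoRI sites and fused at its C terminus to an HA epitope followed by eGFP. This N-terminal segment of SMAC/Diablo acts as a leader sequence that directs import into mitochondria and delivery to the intermembrane space, so the fragment serves purely as a targeting signal rather than as a functional apoptosis regulator. The result is an HA-tagged, fluorescent reporter localized to the mitochondrial intermembrane space, detectable either by GFP fluorescence or by anti-HA antibodies. Driving it from an attenuated promoter is generally useful for limiting overexpression, which can cause mislocalization of targeted proteins. The plasmid is part of a toolbox of reagents for studying human ARF family GTPases, where it can serve as a compartment marker or as a control and template for directing other proteins to the intermembrane space.
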