Addgene plasmid #67489: pCMV3-SMAC-HA-eGFP
Purpose: Targets HA-eGFP to mitochondrial intermembrane space (IMS)
Depositing lab: Richard Kahn. Depositing organization: Emory University. Publication: Tool box: Plasmids for the expression or knockdown of human ARF Family GTPases (ARF/ARL/SAR) and their co-expression in bacteria with N-myristoyltransferases. Kerr SC, Kahn RA. Cell Logist. 2015 Sep 21;5(3):e1090523. doi: 10.1080/21592799.2015.1090523. eCollection 2015 Jul-Sep. PubMed 27057421.
Backbone
  Vector backbone: pCMV(delta3)
  Vector type: Mammalian Expression
  Selectable markers: Neomycin (select with G418)
Growth in bacteria
  Bacterial resistance: Ampicillin, 100 μg/mL
  Growth temperature: 37°C
  Growth strain: DH5alpha
  Copy number: High Copy
Gene/Insert
  Gene/Insert name: SMAC (alt name: pRK111)
  Species: H. sapiens (human)
  Mutation: aa1-59
  Entrez Gene: DIABLO (a.k.a. DFNA64, SMAC)
  Promoter: attenuated CMV
  Tag / fusion protein: HA-eGFP (C terminal on insert)
  Cloning method: Restriction Enzyme; 5′ cloning site KpnI (unknown if destroyed); 3′ cloning site EcoRI (unknown if destroyed)
  Sequencing primers: 5′ CMV-F; 3′ BGH-rev
Terms and licenses: Academic/Nonprofit Terms; Industry Terms: Not Available to Industry
Depositor comments: Additional References: (1) For pCMV0-6 vectors: Morita, et al (2012) Biotechniques (PMCID: 3759224); (2) For targeting proteins to the IMS using the leader sequence from SMAC/Diablo: Sabharwal, et al (2013) Biochem J 456: 337-46, and (3) Ozawa, et al (2007) ACS Chemical Biology 2: 176-186.
How to cite: pCMV3-SMAC-HA-eGFP was a gift from Richard Kahn (Addgene plasmid # 67489 ; http://n2t.net/addgene:67489 ; RRID:Addgene_67489)
